>Addgene plasmid #106459 | pCR3.1-CREM4 | addgene full sequence | sequence record 207858 | Addgene NGS Result
GACATTGATTATTGACTAGTTATTAATAGTAATCAATTACGGGGTCATTAGTTCATAGCCCATATATGGA
GTTCCGCGTTACATAACTTACGGTAAATGGCCCGCCTGGCTGACCGCCCAACGACCCCCGCCCATTGCAA
TAATGACGTATGTTCCCATAGTAACGCCAATAGGGACTTTCCATTGCAATGGGTGGAGTATTTACGGTAA
ACTGCCCACTTGGCAGTACATCAAGTGTATCATATGCCAAGTACGCCCCCTATTGCAATGACGGTAAATG
GCCCGCCTGGCATTATGCCCAGTACATGACCTTATGGGACTTTCCTACTTGGCAGTACATCTACGTATTA
GTCATCGCTATTACCATGGTGATGCGGTTTTGGCAGTACATCAATGGGCGTGGATAGCGGTTTGACTCAC
GGGGATTTCCAAGTCTCCACCCCATTGCAATGGGAGTTGTTTTGGCACCAAAATCAACGGGACTTTCCAA
AATGTCGTAACAACTCCGCCCCATTGACGCAAATGGGCGGTAGGCGTGTACGGTGGGAGGTCTATATAAG
CAGAGCTCTCTGGCTAACTAGAGAACCCACTGCTTACTGGCTTATCGAAATTAATACGACTCACTATAGG
GAGACCCAAGCTGGCTAGCGTTTAAACTTAAGCTTGGTACCGAGCTCGGATCCACTAGTCCAGTGTGGTG
GAATTCTGCAGATATCCAGCACAGTGGCGGCCGCTCGAGTCTAGAGGGCCCGTTTAAACCCGCTGATCAG
CCTCGACTGTGCCTTCTAGTTGCCAGCCATCTGTTGTTTGCCCCTCCCCCGTGCCTTCCTTGACCCTGGA
AGGTGCCACTCCCACTGTCCTTTCCTAATAAAATGAGGAAATTGCATCGCATTGTCTGAGTAGGTGTCAT
TCTATTCTGGGGGGTGGGGTGGGGCAGGACAGCAAGGGGGAGGATTGGGAAGACAATAGCAGGCATGCTG
GGGATGCGGTGGGCTCTATGGCTTCTGAGGCGGAAAGAACCAGTGGCGGTAATACGGTTATCCACAGAAT
CAGGGGATAACGCAGGAAAGAACATGTGAGCAAAAGGCCAGCAAAAGGCCAGGAACCGTAAAAAGGCCGC
GTTGCTGGCGTTTTTCCATAGGCTCCGCCCCCCTGACGAGCATCACAAAAATCGACGCTCAAGTCAGAGG
TGGCGAAACCCGACAGGACTATAAAGATACCAGGCGTTTCCCCCTGGAAGCTCCCTCGTGCGCTCTCCTG
TTCCGACCCTGCCGCTTACCGGATACCTGTCCGCCTTTCTCCCTTCGGGAAGCGTGGCGCTTTCTCATAG
CTCACGCTGTAGGTATCTCAGTTCGGTGTAGGTCGTTCGCTCCAAGCTGGGCTGTGTGCACGAACCCCCC
GTTCAGCCCGACCGCTGCGCCTTATCCGGTAACTATCGTCTTGAGTCCAACCCGGTAAGACACGACTTAT
CGCCACTGGCAGCAGCCACTGGTAACAGGATTAGCAGAGCGAGGTATGTAGGCGGTGCTACAGAGTTCTT
GAAGTGGTGGCCTAACTACGGCTACACTAGAAGAACAGTATTTGGTATCTGCGCTCTGCTGAAGCCAGTT
ACCTTCGGAAAAAGAGTTGGTAGCTCTTGATCCGGCAAACAAACCACCGCTGGTAGCGGTGGTTTTTTTG
TTTGCAAGCAGCAGATTACGCGCAGAAAAAAAGGATCTCAAGAAGATCCTTTGATCTTTTCTACGGGGTC
TGACGCTCAGTGGAACGAAAACTCACGTTAAGGGATTTTGGTCATGAGATTATCAAAAAGGATCTTCACC
TAGATCCTTTTAAATTAAAAATGAAGTTTTAAATCAATCTAAAGTATATATGAGTAACCTGAGGCTATGG
CAGGGCCTGCCGCCCCGACGTTGGCTGCGAGCCCTGGGCCTTCACCCGAACTTGGGGGGTGGGGTGGGGA
AAAGGAAGAAACGCGGGCGTATTGGCCCCAATGGGGTCTCGGTGGGGTATCGACAGAGTGCCAGCCCTGG
GACCGAACCCCGCGTTTATGAACAAACGACCCAACACCGTGCGTTTTATTCTGTCTTTTTATTGCCGTCA
TAGCGCGGGTTCCTTCCGGTATTGTCTCCTTCCGTGTTTCAGTTAGCCTCCCCCTAGGGTGGGCGAAGAA
CTCCAGCATGAGATCCCCGCGCTGGAGGATCATCCAGCCGGCGTCCCGGAAAACGATTCCGAAGCCCAAC
CTTTCATAGAAGGCGGCGGTGGAATCGAAATCTCGTGATGGCAGGTTGGGCGTCGCTTGGTCGGTCATTT
CGAACCCCAGAGTCCCGCTCAGAAGAACTCGTCAAGAAGGCGATAGAAGGCGATGCGCTGCGAATCGGGA
GCGGCGATACCGTAAAGCACGAGGAAGCGGTCAGCCCATTCGCCGCCAAGCTCTTCAGCAATATCACGGG
TAGCCAACGCTATGTCCTGATAGCGGTCCGCCACACCCAGCCGGCCACAGTCGATGAATCCAGAAAAGCG
GCCATTTTCCACCATGATATTCGGCAAGCAGGCATCGCCATGGGTCACGACGAGATCCTCGCCGTCGGGC
ATGCTCGCCTTGAGCCTGGCGAACAGTTCGGCTGGCGCGAGCCCCTGATGCTCTTCGTCCAGATCATCCT
GATCGACAAGACCGGCTTCCATCCGAGTACGTGCTCGCTCGATGCGATGTTTCGCTTGGTGGTCGAATGG
GCAGGTAGCCGGATCAAGCGTATGCAGCCGCCGCATTGCATCAGCCATGATGGATACTTTCTCGGCAGGA
GCAAGGTGAGATGACAGGAGATCCTGCCCCGGCACTTCGCCCAATAGCAGCCAGTCCCTTCCCGCTTCAG
TGACAACGTCGAGCACAGCTGCGCAAGGAACGCCCGTCGTGGCCAGCCACGATAGCCGCGCTGCCTCGTC
TTGCAGTTCATTCAGGGCACCGGACAGGTCGGTCTTGACAAAAAGAACCGGGCGCCCCTGCGCTGACAGC
CGGAACACGGCGGCATCAGAGCAGCCGATTGTCTGTTGTGCCCAGTCATAGCCGAATAGCCTCTCCACCC
AAGCGGCCGGAGAACCTGCGTGCAATCCATCTTGTTCAATCATGCGAAACGATCCTCATCCTGTCTCTTG
ATCGATCTTTGCAAAAGCCTAGGCCTCCAAAAAAGCCTCCTCACTACTTCTGGAATAGCTCAGAGGCCGA
GGCGGCCTCGGCCTCTGCATAAATAAAAAAAATTAGTCAGCCATGGGGCGGAGAATGGGCGGAACTGGGC
GGAGTTAGGGGCGGGATGGGCGGAGTTAGGGGCGGGACTATGGTTGCTGACTAATTGAGATGCATGCTTT
GCATACTTCTGCCTGCTGGGGAGCCTGGGGACTTTCCACACCTGGTTGCTGACTAATTGAGATGCATGCT
TTGCATACTTCTGCCTGCTGGGGAGCCTGGGGACTTTCCACACCCTAACTGACACACATTCCACAGCTGG
TTCTTTCCGCCTCAGGACTCTTCCTTTTTCAATAAATCAATCTAAAGTATATATGAGTAAACTTGGTCTG
ACAGTTACCAATGCTTAATCAGTGAGGCACCTATCTCAGCGATCTGTCTATTTCGTTCATCCATAGTTGC
CTGACTCCCCGTCGTGTAGATAACTACGATACGGGAGGGCTTACCATCTGGCCCCAGTGCTGCAATGATA
CCGCGAGACCCACGCTCACCGGCTCCAGATTTATCAGCAATAAACCAGCCAGCCGGAAGGGCCGAGCGCA
GAAGTGGTCCTGCAACTTTATCCGCCTCCATCCAGTCTATTAATTGTTGCCGGGAAGCTAGAGTAAGTAG
TTCGCCAGTTAATAGTTTGCGCAACGTTGTTGCCATTGCTACAGGCATCGTGGTGTCACGCTCGTCGTTT
GGTATGGCTTCATTCAGCTCCGGTTCCCAACGATCAAGGCGAGTTACATGATCCCCCATGTTGTGCAAAA
AAGCGGTTAGCTCCTTCGGTCCTCCGATCGTTGTCAGAAGTAAGTTGGCCGCAGTGTTATCACTCATGGT
TATGGCAGCACTGCATAATTCTCTTACTGTCATGCCATCCGTAAGATGCTTTTCTGTGACTGGTGAGTAC
TCAACCAAGTCATTCTGAGAATAGTGTATGCGGCGACCGAGTTGCTCTTGCCCGGCGTCAATACGGGATA
ATACCGCGCCACATAGCAGAACTTTAAAAGTGCTCATCATTGGAAAACGTTCTTCGGGGCGAAAACTCTC
AAGGATCTTACCGCTGTTGAGATCCAGTTCGATGTAACCCACTCGTGCACCCAACTGATCTTCAGCATCT
TTTACTTTCACCAGCGTTTCTGGGTGAGCAAAAACAGGAAGGCAAAATGCCGCAAAAAAGGGAATAAGGG
CGACACGGAAATGTTGAATACTCATACTCTTCCTTTTTCAATATTATTGAAGCATTTATCAGGGTTATTG
TCTCATGAGCGGATACATATTTGAATGTATTTAGAAAAATAAACAAATAGGGGTTCCGCGCACATTTCCC
CAAAAAGTGCCACCTG
[124 nt withheld, positions 4567-4690]
C
[91 nt withheld, positions 4692-4782]
A
[49 nt withheld, positions 4784-4832]
CCTTTGACGTTGGAGTCCACGTTCTTT
[37 nt withheld, positions 4860-4896]
ACCCTATCTCGGTCTATTCTTTTGATTTATAAGGGATTTTGCCGATTTCGGCCTATTGGTTAAAAAATGA
GCTGATTTAACAAAAATTTAACGCGAATTTTAACAAAATATTAACGCTTACAATTTACGCGCGCGTT
Features (pLannotate 1.2.2; 16 found; start..end, strand, type, name):
      1..368     +  enhancer       CMV enhancer: human cytomegalovirus immediate early enhancer
    516..567     +  promoter       CMVd2 promoter: truncated human cytomegalovirus (CMV) immediate early promoter that yields moderately reduced expression relative to the full-length promoter
    563..596     +  LTR            5' LTR (truncated) (fragment): truncated 5' long terminal repeat (LTR) from HIV-1
    612..630     +  promoter       T7 promoter: promoter for bacteriophage T7 RNA polymerase
    777..1001    +  polyA_signal   bGH poly(A) signal: bovine growth hormone polyadenylation signal
   1005..1023    +  promoter       SV40 promoter (fragment): SV40 enhancer and early promoter
   1133..1721    -  rep_origin     ori: high-copy-number ColE1/pMB1/pBR322/pUC origin of replication
   1943..1959    +  polyA_signal   bGH poly(A) signal (fragment): bovine growth hormone polyadenylation signal
   2050..2097    -  polyA_signal   HSV TK poly(A) signal: herpes simplex virus thymidine kinase polyadenylation signal (Cole and Stacy, 1985)
   2156..2308    -  CDS            ble (fragment): BLE_KLEPN - Experimental evidence at protein level: Swiss-Prot protein existence level 1. Binding protein with a strong affinity to the bleomycin family of antibiotics. Binds to CL990; an antimitotic-antibiotic compound. From Klebsiella pneumoniae.
   2329..3123    -  CDS            NeoR/KanR: aminoglycoside phosphotransferase from Tn5; aph(3')-II (or nptII); confers resistance to neomycin, kanamycin, and G418 (Geneticin®)
   3158..3515    -  promoter       SV40 promoter: SV40 enhancer and early promoter
   3517..3534    -  promoter       AmpR promoter (fragment): bla
   3575..4435    -  CDS            AmpR: β-lactamase; bla; confers resistance to ampicillin, carbenicillin, and related antibiotics
   4436..4540    -  promoter       AmpR promoter: bla
   4567..4995    +  rep_origin     f1 ori (sequence partly withheld): f1 bacteriophage origin of replication; arrow indicates direction of (+) strand synthesis
