[The description below was written by a language model from this plasmid's Addgene catalogue record and pLannotate feature annotations shown in this document.]
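Description:
pCR3.1-CREM4 is a mammalian expression plasmid built on the pCR3.1 backbone in which the human cytomegalovirus immediate-early promoter has been altered so that four cAMP response element (CRE) sites are mutated. The modification sits in the vector's own regulatory region rather than in a coding insert. The record lists the insert simply as the synthetic "4 CRE sites mutated" element, with HindIII and XhoI given as the cloning sites, and no reporter or other open reading frame is annotated downstream of the promoter. The exact positions and base changes of the mutated sites are not stated.

In the 5,033 nt sequenced record, the CMV enhancer is followed by a short match to a truncated CMV core promoter, probably reflecting the altered sequence. A brief hit to an HIV-1 LTR fragment next to it is most likely an annotation artefact. A T7 promoter then precedes the cloning region, which is terminated by the bovine growth hormone polyadenylation signal. The plasmid is propagated in E. coli at high copy from a ColE1/pUC-type origin with ampicillin selection through β-lactamase, and an f1 origin permits single-stranded DNA production. An SV40 early promoter drives the Tn5 NeoR/KanR gene, which ends in an HSV TK polyadenylation signal, allowing G418 selection in mammalian cells. A ble fragment lies next to this cassette.

According to the record, the plasmid is a starting point for building a reporter vector: a reporter gene placed behind the CRE-mutated promoter would allow its activity to be compared with the wild-type CMV promoter. This fits the associated study of how signalling factors activate CMV promoter-driven transcription.
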