Addgene plasmid #106459: pCR3.1-CREM4
Purpose: CMV promoter with 4 CRE sites mutated, can be used to create a reporter vector
Depositing lab: Georg Weber. Depositing organization: Tufts Medical Center. Publication: Synergistic activation of the CMV promoter by NF-kappaB P50 and PKG. He B, Weber GF. Biochem Biophys Res Commun. 2004 Aug 13;321(1):13-20. doi: 10.1016/j.bbrc.2004.06.101. PubMed 15358208.
Backbone
  Vector backbone: pCR3.1
  Vector type: Mammalian Expression
Growth in bacteria
  Bacterial resistance: Ampicillin, 100 μg/mL
  Growth temperature: 37°C
  Growth strain: DH5alpha
  Copy number: High Copy
Gene/Insert
  Gene/Insert name: 4 CRE sites mutated
  Species: Synthetic
  Mutation: 4 CRE sites mutated
  Promoter: CMV
  Cloning method: Restriction Enzyme; 5′ cloning site HindIII (unknown if destroyed); 3′ cloning site XhoI (unknown if destroyed)
  Sequencing primers: 5′ CMV-F
Terms and licenses: Academic/Nonprofit Terms; Industry Terms: Not Available to Industry
How to cite: pCR3.1-CREM4 was a gift from Georg Weber (Addgene plasmid # 106459 ; http://n2t.net/addgene:106459 ; RRID:Addgene_106459)
